>Addgene plasmid #169233 | pEXP5-NT/6xHis mCherry F30 2xdBroccoli | addgene full sequence | sequence record 338669 | Addgene NGS Result
CCCTTGGGGCCTCTAAACGGGTCTTGAGGGGTTTTTTGCTGAAAGGAGGAACTATATCCGGATAATTCTT
GAAGACGAAAGGGCCTCGTGATACGCCTATTTTTATAGGTTAATGTCATGATAATAATGGTTTCTTAGAC
GTCAGGTGGCACTTTTCGGGGAAATGTGCGCGGAACCCCTATTTGTTTATTTTTCTAAATACATTCAAAT
ATGTATCCGCTCATGAGACAATAACCCTGATAAATGCTTCAATAATATTGAAAAAGGAAGAGTATGAGTA
TTCAACATTTCCGTGTCGCCCTTATTCCCTTTTTTGCGGCATTTTGCCTTCCTGTTTTTGCTCACCCAGA
AACGCTGGTGAAAGTAAAAGATGCTGAAGATCAGTTGGGTGCACGAGTGGGTTACATCGAACTGGATCTC
AACAGCGGTAAGATCCTTGAGAGTTTTCGCCCCGAAGAACGTTTTCCAATGATGAGCACTTTTAAAGTTC
TGCTATGTGGCGCGGTATTATCCCGTGTTGACGCCGGGCAAGAGCAACTCGGTCGCCGCATACACTATTC
TCAGAATGACTTGGTTGAGTACTCACCAGTCACAGAAAAGCATCTTACGGATGGCATGACAGTAAGAGAA
TTATGCAGTGCTGCCATAACCATGAGTGATAACACTGCGGCCAACTTACTTCTGACAACGATCGGAGGAC
CGAAGGAGCTAACCGCTTTTTTGCACAACATGGGGGATCATGTAACTCGCCTTGATCGTTGGGAACCGGA
GCTGAATGAAGCCATACCAAACGACGAGCGTGACACCACGATGCCTGTAGCAATGGCAACAACGTTGCGC
AAACTATTAACTGGCGAACTACTTACTCTAGCTTCCCGGCAACAATTAATAGACTGGATGGAGGCGGATA
AAGTTGCAGGACCACTTCTGCGCTCGGCCCTTCCGGCTGGCTGGTTTATTGCTGATAAATCTGGAGCCGG
TGAGCGTGGGTCTCGCGGTATCATTGCAGCACTGGGGCCAGATGGTAAGCCCTCCCGTATCGTAGTTATC
TACACGACGGGGAGTCAGGCAACTATGGATGAACGAAATAGACAGATCGCTGAGATAGGTGCCTCACTGA
TTAAGCATTGGTAACTGTCAGACCAAGTTTACTCATATATACTTTAGATTGATTTAAAACTTCATTTTTA
ATTTAAAAGGATCTAGGTGAAGATCCTTTTTGATAATCTTATGACCAAAATCCCTTAACGTGAGTTTTCG
TTCCACTGAGCGTCAGACCCCGTAGAAAAGATCAAAGGATCTTCTTGAGATCCTTTTTTTCTGCGCGTAA
TCTGCTGCTTGCAAACAAAAAAACCACCGCTACCAGCGGTGGTTTGTTTGCCGGATCAAGAGCTACCAAC
TCTTTTTCCGAAGGTAACTGGCTTCAGCAGAGCGCAGATACCAAATACTGTTCTTCTAGTGTAGCCGTAG
TTAGGCCACCACTTCAAGAACTCTGTAGCACCGCCTACATACCTCGCTCTGCTAATCCTGTTACCAGTGG
CTGCTGCCAGTGGCGATAAGTCGTGTCTTACCGGGTTGGACTCAAGACGATAGTTACCGGATAAGGCGCA
GCGGTCGGGCTGAACGGGGGGTTCGTGCACACAGCCCAGCTTGGAGCGAACGACCTACACCGAACTGAGA
TACCTACAGCGTGAGCTATGAGAAAGCGCCACGCTTCCCGAAGGGAGAAAGGCGGACAGGTATCCGGTAA
GCGGCAGGGTCGGAACAGGAGAGCGCACGAGGGAGCTTCCAGGGGGAAACGCCTGGTATCTTTATAGTCC
TGTCGGGTTTCGCCACCTCTGACTTGAGCGTCGATTTTTGTGATGCTCGTCAGGGGGGCGGAGCCTATGG
AAAAACGCCAGCAACGCGGCCTTTTTACGGTTCCTGGCCTTTTGCTGGCCTTTTGCTCACATGTTCTTTC
CTGCGTTATCCCCTGATTCTGTGGATAACCGTATTACCGCCTTTGAGTGAGCTGATACCGCTCGCCGCAG
CCGAACGACCGAGCGCAGCGAGTCAGTGAGCGAGGAAGCGGAAGAGCGCCTGATGCGGTATTTTCTCCTT
ACGCATCTGTGCGGTATTTCACACCGCAATGGTGCACTCTCAGTACAATCTGCTCTGATGCCGCATAGTT
AAGCCAGTATACACTCCGCTATCGCTACGCTTCGTTAATACAGATGTAGGTGTTCCACAGGGTAGCCAGC
AGCATCCTGCGATGCAGATCCGGAACATAATGGTGCAGGGCGCTGACTTCCGCGTTTCCAGACTTTACGA
AACACGGAAACCGAAGACCATTCATGTTGTTGCTCAGGTCGCAGACGTTTTGCAGCAGCAGTCGCTTCAC
GTTCGCTCGCGTATCGGTGATTCATTCTGCTAACCAGTAAGGCAACCCCGCCAGCCTAGCCGGGTCCTCA
ACGACAGGAGCACGATCATGCGCACCCGTGGCCAGGACCCAACGCTGCCCGAGATCTCGATCCCGCGAAA
TTAATACGACTCACTATAGGGAGACCACAACGGTTTCCCTCTAGAAATAATTTTGTTTAACTTTAAGAAG
GAGATATACCATGTCTGGTTCTCATCATCATCATCATCATGGTAGCAGCGGCGAAAACCTGTATTTTCAG
TCCATGGTGAGCAAGGGCGAGGAGGATAACATGGCCATCATCAAGGAGTTCATGCGCTTCAAGGTGCACA
TGGAGGGCTCCGTGAACGGCCACGAGTTCGAGATCGAGGGCGAGGGCGAGGGCCGCCCCTACGAGGGCAC
CCAGACCGCCAAGCTGAAGGTGACCAAGGGTGGCCCCCTGCCCTTCGCCTGGGACATCCTGTCCCCTCAG
TTCATGTACGGCTCCAAGGCCTACGTGAAGCACCCCGCCGACATCCCCGACTACTTGAAGCTGTCCTTCC
CCGAGGGCTTCAAGTGGGAGCGCGTGATGAACTTCGAGGACGGCGGCGTGGTGACCGTGACCCAGGACTC
CTCCCTGCAGGACGGCGAGTTCATCTACAAGGTGAAGCTGCGCGGCACCAACTTCCCCTCCGACGGCCCC
GTAATGCAGAAGAAGACCATGGGCTGGGAGGCCTCCTCCGAGCGGATGTACCCCGAGGACGGCGCCCTGA
AGGGCGAGATCAAGCAGAGGCTGAAGCTGAAGGACGGCGGCCACTACGACGCTGAGGTCAAGACCACCTA
CAAGGCCAAGAAGCCCGTGCAGCTGCCCGGCGCCTACAACGTCAACATCAAGTTGGACATCACCTCCCAC
AACGAGGACTACACCATCGTGGAACAGTACGAACGCGCCGAGGGCCGCCACTCCACCGGCGGCATGGACG
AGCTGTACAAGGGCAGCTAAAGGGTGATCTTGCCATGTGTATGTGGGAGACGGTCGGGTCCATCTGAGAC
GGTCGGGTCCAGATATTCGTATCTGTCGAGTAGAGTGTGGGCTCAGATGTCGAGTAGAGTGTGGGCTCCC
ACATACTCTGATGATCCAGACGGTCGGGTCCATCTGAGACGGTCGGGTCCAGATATTCGTATCTGTCGAG
TAGAGTGTGGGCTCAGATGTCGAGTAGAGTGTGGGCTGGATCATTCATGGCAACGGCTGCTAACAAAGCC
CGAAAGGAAGCTGAGTTGGCTGCTGCCACCGCTGAGCAATAACTAGCATAAC
Features (pLannotate 1.2.2; 12 found; start..end, strand, type, name):
    169..273     +  promoter       AmpR promoter: bla
    274..1134    +  CDS            AmpR: β-lactamase; bla; confers resistance to ampicillin, carbenicillin, and related antibiotics
   1305..1893    +  rep_origin     ori: high-copy-number ColE1/pMB1/pBR322/pUC origin of replication
   2079..2199    -  misc_feature   bom (fragment): basis of mobility region from pBR322
   2198..2377    -  CDS            YPB2_ECOLX (fragment): Protein predicted: Swiss-Prot protein existence level 4. From Escherichia coli.
   2522..2540    +  promoter       T7 promoter: promoter for bacteriophage T7 RNA polymerase
   2572..2594    +  RBS            RBS: efficient ribosome binding site from bacteriophage T7 gene 10 (Olins and Rangwala, 1989)
   2613..2633    +  CDS            capTEV™ (fragment): composite tag for in vivo biotinylation, TEV protease cleavage, and 6xHis tagging
   2643..2663    +  CDS            TEV site: tobacco etch virus (TEV) protease recognition and cleavage site
   2664..3371    +  CDS            mCherry: mCherry is a basic (constitutively fluorescent) red fluorescent protein published in 2004, derived from Discosoma sp.. It is reported to be a very rapidly-maturing monomer with low acid sensitivity.
   3626..3675    +  CDS            SET1 (fragment): solubility-enhancement tag derived from T7 phage gene 10B
   3683..38      +  terminator     T7 terminator (across the origin): transcription terminator for bacteriophage T7 RNA polymerase
