[The description below was written by a language model from this plasmid's Addgene catalogue record and pLannotate feature annotations shown in this document.]
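Description:
pEXP5-NT/6xHis mCherry F30 2xdBroccoli is a small (about 3.7 kb) bacterial expression plasmid built on the commercial pEXP5-NT backbone. It reports on transcription and translation from a single transcript. It is propagated in E. coli through a high-copy ColE1/pUC-type origin and selected with ampicillin via the bla β-lactamase gene under its own promoter. A fragment of the pBR322 bom region is also annotated as backbone remnant.

The expression cassette is driven by a T7 promoter, so it depends on T7 RNA polymerase, and no operator or other regulatory element is annotated, consistent with the stated constitutive expression. A phage T7 gene 10 ribosome binding site follows the promoter. Next comes an N-terminal leader carrying a 6xHis tag (picked up by the annotation software as a fragment of a composite tag) and a TEV protease cleavage site fused directly to the mCherry coding sequence. Between the end of mCherry and the T7 terminator there is a stretch of roughly 250 nt with no matching annotation. According to the catalogue entry, the insert includes the F30 scaffold carrying two dimeric Broccoli aptamers (2xdBroccoli), and this 3′ region is presumably where they sit. The short "SET1" fragment called just before the terminator is probably T7 gene 10-derived backbone sequence rather than an expressed tag.

When transcribed, the Broccoli aptamers bind the fluorogen DFHBI and give a fluorescent readout of mRNA level. Translated mCherry gives a red readout of protein level. The depositor used the plasmid to monitor transcription and translation dynamics, and the associated work concerns cell-free gene expression in synthetic cell populations.
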