Addgene plasmid #169233: pEXP5-NT/6xHis mCherry F30 2xdBroccoli
Purpose: Constitutive T7 RNAP-mediated expression of 6xHis-mCherry with 2xd Broccoli RNA aptamer.
Depositing lab: Dora Tang. Depositing organization: Max Planck Institute of Molecular Cell Biology and Genetics. Publication: Cell-Free Gene Expression Dynamics in Synthetic Cell Populations. Gonzales DT, Yandrapalli N, Robinson T, Zechner C, Tang TD. ACS Synth Biol. 2022 Jan 21;11(1):205-215. doi: 10.1021/acssynbio.1c00376. Epub 2022 Jan 4. PubMed 35057626.
Backbone
  Vector backbone: pEXP5-NT
  Backbone manufacturer: Invitrogen
  Backbone size w/o insert (bp): 2665
  Total vector size (bp): 3691
  Modifications to backbone: None
  Vector type: Bacterial Expression
Growth in bacteria
  Bacterial resistance: Ampicillin, 100 μg/mL
  Growth temperature: 37°C
  Growth strain: DH5alpha
  Copy number: High Copy
Gene/Insert
  Gene/Insert name: 6xHis mCherry F30-2xdBroccoli
  Species: Synthetic; Discosoma sp.
  Insert size (bp): 1023
  Promoter: T7 promoter
  Cloning method: Gibson Cloning
  Sequencing primers: 5′ None; 3′ GGTTATTGTCTCATGAGCG
Terms and licenses: Academic/Nonprofit Terms; Industry Terms: Not Available to Industry
Depositor comments: Plasmid used for monitoring transcription and translation dynamics. Broccoli aptamer (2xdBroccoli) provides a fluorescent signal with DFHBI for mRNA level and mCherry provides fluorescent signal for protein level. Design and sequence of the Broccoli aptamer is from Filonov et al. (2015, doi: 10.1016/j.chembiol.2015.04.018).
How to cite: pEXP5-NT/6xHis mCherry F30 2xdBroccoli was a gift from Dora Tang (Addgene plasmid # 169233 ; http://n2t.net/addgene:169233 ; RRID:Addgene_169233)
