>Addgene plasmid #169233 | pEXP5-NT/6xHis mCherry F30 2xdBroccoli | depositor partial sequence | sequence record 334443 | Sequenced F30-2xdBroccoli section (3315-3690)
ATCGTGGAACAGTACGAACGCGCCGAGGGCCGCCACTCCACCGGCGGCATGGACGAGCTGTACAAGGGCA
GCTAAAGGGTGATCTTGCCATGTGTATGTGGGAGACGGTCGGGTCCATCTGAGACGGTCGGGTCCAGATA
TTCGTATCTGTCGAGTAGAGTGTGGGCTCAGATGTCGAGTAGAGTGTGGGCTCCCACATACTCTGATGAT
CCAGACGGTCGGGTCCATCTGAGACGGTCGGGTCCAGATATTCGTATCTGTCGAGTAGAGTGTGGGCTCA
GATGTCGAGTAGAGTGTGGGCTGGATCATTCATGGCAACGGCTGCTAACAAAGCCCGAAAGGAAGCTGAG
TTGGCTGCTGCCACCGCTGAGCAATA
